>Addgene plasmid #247417 | cwby0067 | addgene full sequence | sequence record 493181 | Addgene NGS Result
ACTCCTGCATTAGGAAGCAGCCCAGTAGTAGGTTGAGGCCGTTGAGCACCGCCGCCGCAAGGAATGGTGC
ATGCAAGGAGATGGCGCCCAACAGTCCCCCGGCCACGGGGCCTGCCACCATACCCACGCCGAAACAAGCG
CTCATGAGCCCGAAGTGGCGAGCCCGATCTTCCCCATCGGTGATGTCGGCGATATAGGCGCCAGCAACCG
CACCTGTGGCGCCGGTGATGCCGGCCACGATGCGTCCGGCGTAGAGGATCGAGATCGATCTCGATCCCGC
GAAATTAATACGACTCACTATAGGGGAATTGTGAGCGGATAACAATTCCCCTCTAGAAATAATTTTGTTT
AACTTTAAGAAGGAGATATACATATGGATCCGAAAGAACTGGAACGCGAAGCGCTGAAGAACATTATTAA
ACTGCCGAAACTGATTCAGGATTTTAAAGATAGCGTGATGAAAGAACTGAACAAAATTATTGAACTGCTG
GAAGAACGCCGCCGCGAAATTGATGAACCGCTGCTGCCGATTATTCGCAAACTGCAGGAAGAACTGCAGA
AGAAAGAAGGATCAGGAGGAGACCGGTAATAAAAAGCGTATTACAGTGACAGTTGACAGCGACAGCTATC
AGTTGCTCAAGGCATATATGATGTCAATATCTCCGGTCTGGTATGCACAACCAAGAATGAAGCCCATGCA
GTTTAAGGTTTACACCTATAAAAGAGAGAGCCGTTATCGTCTGTTTGTGGATGTACAGAGTGATATTATT
GACACGCCCGGGCGACGGATGGTGATCCCCCTGGCCAGTGCACGTCTGCTGTCAGATAAAGTCTCCCGTG
AACTTTACCCGGTGGTGCATATCGGGGATGAAAGCTGGCGCATGATGACCACCGATATGGCCAGTGTGCC
GGTTTCCGTTATCGGGGAAGAAGTGGCTGATCTCAGCCACCGCGAAAATGACATCAAAAACGCCATTAAC
CTGATGTTCTGGGGAATATGAACGGTCTCGTTCCCATCATTGGGGCAGCACCCACCACCACCACCACCAC
TAATGATAATGAGATCCGGCTGCTAACAAAGCCCGAAAGGAAGCTGAGTTGGCTGCTGCCACCGCTGAGC
AATAACTAGCATAACCCCTTGGGGCCTCTAAACGGGTCTTGAGGGGTTTTTTGCTGAAAGGAGGAACTAT
ATCCGGATTGGCGAATGGG
[124 nt withheld, positions 1210-1333]
C
[91 nt withheld, positions 1335-1425]
A
[49 nt withheld, positions 1427-1475]
CCTTTGACGTTGGAGTCCACGTTCTTT
[37 nt withheld, positions 1503-1539]
ACCCTATCTCGGTCTATTCTTTTGATTTATAAGGGATTTTGCCGATTTCGGCCTATTGGTTAAAAAATGA
GCTGATTTAACAAAAATTTAACGCGAATTTTAACAAAATATTAACGCTTACAATTTAGGTGGCACTTTTC
GGGGAAATGTGCGCGGAACCCCTATTTGTTTATTTTTCTAAATACATTCAAATATGTATCCGCTCATGAA
TTAATTCTTAGAAAAACTCATCGAGCATCAAATGAAACTGCAATTTATTCATATCAGGATTATCAATACC
ATATTTTTGAAAAAGCCGTTTCTGTAATGAAGGAGAAAACTCACCGAGGCAGTTCCATAGGATGGCAAGA
TCCTGGTATCGGTCTGCGATTCCGACTCGTCCAACATCAATACAACCTATTAATTTCCCCTCGTCAAAAA
TAAGGTTATCAAGTGAGAAATCACCATGAGTGACGACTGAATCCGGTGAGAATGGCAAAAGTTTATGCAT
TTCTTTCCAGACTTGTTCAACAGGCCAGCCATTACGCTCGTCATCAAAATCACTCGCATCAACCAAACCG
TTATTCATTCGTGATTGCGCCTGAGCGAGACGAAATACGCGATCGCTGTTAAAAGGACAATTACAAACAG
GAATCGAATGCAACCGGCGCAGGAACACTGCCAGCGCATCAACAATATTTTCACCTGAATCAGGATATTC
TTCTAATACCTGGAATGCTGTTTTCCCGGGGATCGCAGTGGTGAGTAACCATGCATCATCAGGAGTACGG
ATAAAATGCTTGATGGTCGGAAGAGGCATAAATTCCGTCAGCCAGTTTAGTCTGACCATCTCATCTGTAA
CATCATTGGCAACGCTACCTTTGCCATGTTTCAGAAACAACTCTGGCGCATCGGGCTTCCCATACAATCG
ATAGATTGTCGCACCTGATTGCCCGACATTATCGCGAGCCCATTTATACCCATATAAATCAGCATCCATG
TTGGAATTTAATCGCGGCCTAGAGCAAGACGTTTCCCGTTGAATATGGCTCATAACACCCCTTGTATTAC
TGTTTATGTAAGCAGACAGTTTTATTGTTCATGACCAAAATCCCTTAACGTGAGTTTTCGTTCCACTGAG
CGTCAGACCCCGTAGAAAAGATCAAAGGATCTTCTTGAGATCCTTTTTTTCTGCGCGTAATCTGCTGCTT
GCAAACAAAAAAACCACCGCTACCAGCGGTGGTTTGTTTGCCGGATCAAGAGCTACCAACTCTTTTTCCG
AAGGTAACTGGCTTCAGCAGAGCGCAGATACCAAATACTGTCCTTCTAGTGTAGCCGTAGTTAGGCCACC
ACTTCAAGAACTCTGTAGCACCGCCTACATACCTCGCTCTGCTAATCCTGTTACCAGTGGCTGCTGCCAG
TGGCGATAAGTCGTGTCTTACCGGGTTGGACTCAAGACGATAGTTACCGGATAAGGCGCAGCGGTCGGGC
TGAACGGGGGGTTCGTGCACACAGCCCAGCTTGGAGCGAACGACCTACACCGAACTGAGATACCTACAGC
GTGAGCTATGAGAAAGCGCCACGCTTCCCGAAGGGAGAAAGGCGGACAGGTATCCGGTAAGCGGCAGGGT
CGGAACAGGAGAGCGCACGAGGGAGCTTCCAGGGGGAAACGCCTGGTATCTTTATAGTCCTGTCGGGTTT
CGCCACCTCTGACTTGAGCGTCGATTTTTGTGATGCTCGTCAGGGGGGCGGAGCCTATGGAAAAACGCCA
GCAACGCGGCCTTTTTACGGTTCCTGGCCTTTTGCTGGCCTTTTGCTCACATGTTCTTTCCTGCGTTATC
CCCTGATTCTGTGGATAACCGTATTACCGCCTTTGAGTGAGCTGATACCGCTCGCCGCAGCCGAACGACC
GAGCGCAGCGAGTCAGTGAGCGAGGAAGCGGAAGAGCGCCTGATGCGGTATTTTCTCCTTACGCATCTGT
GCGGTATTTCACACCGCAATGGTGCACTCTCAGTACAATCTGCTCTGATGCCGCATAGTTAAGCCAGTAT
ACACTCCGCTATCGCTACGTGACTGGGTCATGGCTGCGCCCCGACACCCGCCAACACCCGCTGACGCGCC
CTGACGGGCTTGTCTGCTCCCGGCATCCGCTTACAGACAAGCTGTGACCGTCTCCGGGAGCTGCATGTGT
CAGAGGTTTTCACCGTCATCACCGAAACGCGCGAGGCAGCTGCGGTAAAGCTCATCAGCGTGGTCGTGAA
GCGATTCACAGATGTCTGCCTGTTCATCCGCGTCCAGCTCGTTGAGTTTCTCCAGAAGCGTTAATGTCTG
GCTTCTGATAAAGCGGGCCATGTTAAGGGCGGTTTTTTCCTGTTTGGTCACTGATGCCTCCGTGTAAGGG
GGATTTCTGTTCATGGGGGTAATGATACCGATGAAACGAGAGAGGATGCTCACGATACGGGTTACTGATG
ATGAACATGCCCGGTTACTGGAACGTTGTGAGGGTAAACAACTGGCGGTATGGATGCGGCGGGACCAGAG
AAAAATCACTCAGGGTCAATGCCAGCGCTTCGTTAATACAGATGTAGGTGTTCCACAGGGTAGCCAGCAG
CATCCTGCGATGCAGATCCGGAACATAATGGTGCAGGGCGCTGACTTCCGCGTTTCCAGACTTTACGAAA
CACGGAAACCGAAGACCATTCATGTTGTTGCTCAGGTCGCAGACGTTTTGCAGCAGCAGTCGCTTCACGT
TCGCTCGCGTATCGGTGATTCATTCTGCTAACCAGTAAGGCAACCCCGCCAGCCTAGCCGGGTCCTCAAC
GACAGGAGCACGATCATGCGCACCCGTGGGGCCGCCATGCCGGCGATAATGGCCTGCTTCTCGCCGAAAC
GTTTGGTGGCGGGACCAGTGACGAAGGCTTGAGCGAGGGCGTGCAAGATTCCGAATACCGCAAGCGACAG
GCCGATCATCGTCGCGCTCCAGCGAAAGCGGTCCTCGCCGAAAATGACCCAGAGCGCTGCCGGCACCTGT
CCTACGAGTTGCATGATAAAGAAGACAGTCATAAGTGCGGCGACGATAGTCATGCCCCGCGCCCACCGGA
AGGAGCTGACTGGGTTGAAGGCTCTCAAGGGCATCGGTCGAGATCCCGGTGCCTAATGAGTGAGCTAACT
TACATTAATTGCGTTGCGCTCACTGCCCGCTTTCCAGTCGGGAAACCTGTCGTGCCAGCTGCATTAATGA
ATCGGCCAACGCGCGGGGAGAGGCGGTTTGCGTATTGGGCGCCAGGGTGGTTTTTCTTTTCACCAGTGAG
ACGGGCAACAGCTGATTGCCCTTCACCGCCTGGCCCTGAGAGAGTTGCAGCAAGCGGTCCACGCTGGTTT
GCCCCAGCAGGCGAAAATCCTGTTTGATGGTGGTTAACGGCGGGATATAACATGAGCTGTCTTCGGTATC
GTCGTATCCCACTACCGAGATGTCCGCACCAACGCGCAGCCCGGACTCGGTAATGGCGCGCATTGCGCCC
AGCGCCATCTGATCGTTGGCAACCAGCATCGCAGTGGGAACGATGCCCTCATTCAGCATTTGCATGGTTT
GTTGAAAACCGGACATGGCACTCCAGTCGCCTTCCCGTTCCGCTATCGGCTGAATTTGATTGCGAGTGAG
ATATTTATGCCAGCCAGCCAGACGCAGACGCGCCGAGACAGAACTTAATGGGCCCGCTAACAGCGCGATT
TGCTGGTGACCCAATGCGACCAGATGCTCCACGCCCAGTCGCGTACCGTCTTCATGGGAGAAAATAATAC
TGTTGATGGGTGTCTGGTCAGAGACATCAAGAAATAACGCCGGAACATTAGTGCAGGCAGCTTCCACAGC
AATGGCATCCTGGTCATCCAGCGGATAGTTAATGATCAGCCCACTGACGCGTTGCGCGAGAAGATTGTGC
ACCGCCGCTTTACAGGCTTCGACGCCGCTTCGTTCTACCATCGACACCACCACGCTGGCACCCAGTTGAT
CGGCGCGAGATTTAATCGCCGCGACAATTTGCGACGGCGCGTGCAGGGCCAGACTGGAGGTGGCAACGCC
AATCAGCAACGACTGTTTGCCCGCCAGTTGTTGTGCCACGCGGTTGGGAATGTAATTCAGCTCCGCCATC
GCCGCTTCCACTTTTTCCCGCGTTTTCGCAGAAACGTGGCTGGCCTGGTTCACCACGCGGGAAACGGTCT
GATAAGAGACACCGGCATACTCTGCGACATCGTATAACGTTACTGGTTTCACATTCACCACCCTGAATTG
ACTCTCTTCCGGGCGCTATCATGCCATACCGCGAAAGGTTTTGCGCCATTCGATGGTGTCCGGGATCTCG
ACGCTCTCCCTTATGCG
Features (pLannotate 1.2.2; 20 found; start..end, strand, type, name):
    286..304     +  promoter       T7 promoter: promoter for bacteriophage T7 RNA polymerase
    305..329     +  protein_bind   lac operator: The lac repressor binds to the lac operator to inhibit transcription in E. coli. This inhibition can be relieved by adding lactose or isopropyl-β-D-thiogalactopyranoside (IPTG). lac repressor encoded by lacI
    344..366     +  RBS            RBS: efficient ribosome binding site from bacteriophage T7 gene 10 (Olins and Rangwala, 1989)
    591..662     +  CDS            ccdA (fragment): CCDA_ECO57 - Also known as H, letA. Experimental evidence at protein level: Swiss-Prot protein existence level 1. Antitoxin component of a type II toxin-antitoxin (TA) system which inhibits the post-segregational killing (PSK) of plasmid-free cells, also referred to as a plasmid addiction system. Binds to and blocks the activity of CcdB; will also remove bound CcdB protein from the CcdB-GyrA complex by forming a CcdA-CcdB complex, a process termed rejuvenation. Functions as a transcriptional corepressor for the ccdAB operon, repression also requires CcdB (By similarity). From Escherichia coli
    696..998     +  CDS            ccdB: CCDB_ECOLI - Also known as G, letB, letD. Experimental evidence at protein level: Swiss-Prot protein existence level 1. Toxic component of a type II toxin-antitoxin (TA) system, functioning in plasmid maintainence. Responsible for the post- segregational killing (PSK) of plasmid-free cells, also referred to as a plasmid addiction system. Half-life of over 2 hours. Cell killing by CcdB is accompanied by filamentation, defects in chromosome and plasmid segregation, defects in cell division, formation of anucleate cells, decreased DNA synthesis and plasmid loss. Interferes with the activity of DN
   1032..1050    +  CDS            9xHis (fragment): 9xHis affinity tag
   1069..1118    +  CDS            SET1 (fragment): solubility-enhancement tag derived from T7 phage gene 10B
   1126..1173    +  terminator     T7 terminator: transcription terminator for bacteriophage T7 RNA polymerase
   1210..1638    +  rep_origin     f1 ori (sequence partly withheld): f1 bacteriophage origin of replication; arrow indicates direction of (+) strand synthesis
   1691..1748    +  promoter       AmpR promoter (fragment): bla
   1757..2572    -  CDS            KanR: aminoglycoside phosphotransferase; aph(3')-Ia; confers resistance to kanamycin in bacteria or G418 (Geneticin®) in eukaryotes
   2694..3282    +  rep_origin     ori: high-copy-number ColE1/pMB1/pBR322/pUC origin of replication
   3468..3607    -  misc_feature   bom: basis of mobility region from pBR322
   3709..3900    -  CDS            rop: Rop protein, which maintains plasmids at low copy number; rop
   3917..4297    +  CDS            YPB1_ECOLX: Protein predicted: Swiss-Prot protein existence level 4. From Escherichia coli.
   4369..4660    -  CDS            TcR (fragment): tetracycline efflux protein; tet; confers resistance to tetracycline
   4675..4696    -  protein_bind   CAP binding site: CAP binding activates transcription in the presence of cAMP. E. coli catabolite activator protein
   4709..5791    -  CDS            lacI: lac repressor; lacI; The lac repressor binds to the lac operator to inhibit transcription in E. coli. This inhibition can be relieved by adding lactose or isopropyl-β-D-thiogalactopyranoside (IPTG).
   5792..5869    -  promoter       lacI promoter: lacI
   5877..260     -  CDS            TcR (fragment) (across the origin): tetracycline efflux protein; tet; confers resistance to tetracycline
