[The description below was written by a language model from this plasmid's Addgene catalogue record and pLannotate feature annotations shown in this document.]
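Description:
cwby0067 is a pET29-based bacterial expression plasmid (about 5.9 kb) built as a Golden Gate entry vector: it receives designed protein-coding fragments rather than expressing a finished product of its own. It is maintained in E. coli through a ColE1/pMB1-type origin accompanied by the rop gene and bom region typical of pBR322-derived pET backbones, and is selected with kanamycin through an aph(3')-Ia resistance gene. An f1 origin is also present, along with lacI and its promoter. Short fragments annotated as tetracycline resistance gene sequence appear to be non-functional backbone remnants.

The expression cassette consists of a T7 promoter with an adjacent lac operator, the T7 gene 10 ribosome binding site and a T7 terminator, giving IPTG-inducible transcription in hosts that supply T7 RNA polymerase. According to the purpose line, the coding region is arranged as an AGGA overhang, an N-terminal fusion partner called HALC5_176, a GS linker, then a promoter-driven ccdB dropout cassette, followed by a TTCC overhang, a SNAC tag and a 6xHis tag. The feature table does not annotate HALC5_176 or the SNAC element, and the record does not explain what HALC5_176 is. It does detect a ccdA fragment upstream of full-length ccdB, and a His-tag match downstream. CcdB is a gyrase-poisoning toxin, so in sensitive strains only clones in which the Golden Gate insert has replaced the cassette survive, giving counterselection against uncut vector. The resulting product would be a fusion carrying the insert between the N-terminal partner and a C-terminal His tag for affinity purification. SNAC sequences are generally used for chemical, nickel-assisted tag cleavage. The associated publication concerns scaling up experimental characterization of designed proteins, which fits high-throughput cloning use.
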