Addgene plasmid #247417: cwby0067
Purpose: GGA cloning AGGA-HALC5_176-GS-promoter-ccdb-TTCC-SNAC-6xhis
Depositing lab: David Baker. Depositing organization: University of Washington. Publication: Accelerating protein design by scaling experimental characterization. Qian J, Milles LF, Wicky BIM, Ragotte RJ, Motmaen A, Borst AJ, Skotheim R, Ols S, Coventry B, Li X, Kibler RD, Goreshnik I, Exposit M, Lore K, Stewart L, Baker D. Nat Commun. 2026 Aug 20;17(1):9945. doi: 10.1038/s41467-026-76740-9. PubMed 42754580.
Backbone
  Vector backbone: pET29
  Vector type: Bacterial Expression
Growth in bacteria
  Bacterial resistance: Kanamycin, 50 μg/mL
  Growth temperature: 37°C
  Growth strain: NEB Stable
  Copy number: Unknown
Gene/Insert
  Gene/Insert name: ccdb
  Species: Synthetic
  Promoter: T7
  Cloning method: Golden Gate
Terms and licenses: Academic/Nonprofit Terms; Industry Terms: Not Available to Industry
Depositor comments: Please visit https://doi.org/10.1101/2025.08.05.668824 for bioRxiv preprint.
How to cite: cwby0067 was a gift from David Baker (Addgene plasmid # 247417 ; http://n2t.net/addgene:247417 ; RRID:Addgene_247417)
